Addgene plasmid #128485: pAAV-CAG-iSeroSnFR-Nlgn
Purpose: Fluorescent reporter for serotonin (dendrite localization tag)
Depositing lab: Lin Tian. Publication: Directed Evolution of a Selective and Sensitive Serotonin Sensor via Machine Learning. Unger EK, Keller JP, Altermatt M, Liang R, Matsui A, Dong C, Hon OJ, Yao Z, Sun J, Banala S, Flanigan ME, Jaffe DA, Hartanto S, Carlen J, Mizuno GO, Borden PM, Shivange AV, Cameron LP, Sinning S, Underhill SM, Olson DE, Amara SG, Temple Lang D, Rudnick G, Marvin JS, Lavis LD, Lester HA, Alvarez VA, Fisher AJ, Prescher JA, Kash TL, Yarov-Yarovoy V, Gradinaru V, Looger LL, Tian L. Cell. 2020 Dec 12. pii: S0092-8674(20)31612-3. doi: 10.1016/j.cell.2020.11.040. PubMed 33333022.
Backbone
  Vector backbone: pAAV
  Backbone size w/o insert (bp): 5000
  Total vector size (bp): 7410
  Vector type: Mammalian Expression, AAV
Growth in bacteria
  Bacterial resistance: Ampicillin, 100 μg/mL
  Growth temperature: 30°C
  Growth strain: NEB Stable
  Copy number: Unknown
Gene/Insert
  Gene/Insert name: iSeroSnFR
  Insert size (bp): 2410
  Promoter: CAG
  Tag / fusion protein: Ig-kappa leader (N terminal on insert); Full-length neuroligin (C terminal on insert); cpsfGFP
  Cloning method: Restriction Enzyme; 5′ cloning site EcoRI (not destroyed); 3′ cloning site HindIII (not destroyed)
  Sequencing primers: 5′ pCAG-N - cctccttgtataaatcctgg; 3′ pCAG-C - ccaggatttatacaaggagg
Terms and licenses: Academic/Nonprofit Terms; Industry Terms: Not Available to Industry
Depositor comments: Addgene QC NGS analysis was unable to verify both AAV ITR sequences. It is unknown if this may impact plasmid function.
How to cite: pAAV-CAG-iSeroSnFR-Nlgn was a gift from Lin Tian (Addgene plasmid # 128485 ; http://n2t.net/addgene:128485 ; RRID:Addgene_128485) For viral preps, please replace (Addgene plasmid # 128485) in the above sentence with: (Addgene viral prep # 128485-AAV9)
