[The description below was written by a language model from this plasmid's Addgene catalogue record, the feature table of its GenBank file and pLannotate feature annotations shown in this document.]
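Description:
pAAV-CAG-iSeroSnFR-Nlgn is an AAV transfer plasmid for mammalian expression of iSeroSnFR, a genetically encoded fluorescent serotonin sensor, fused to a neuroligin-derived targeting module for dendritic localization. The bacterial backbone carries a high-copy ColE1/pUC-type origin, an f1 phage origin and an ampicillin resistance gene (bla) with its own promoter, along with residual lac promoter/operator sequences. The expression cassette sits between two AAV inverted terminal repeats, which allow it to be packaged into recombinant AAV particles; the record notes that an AAV9 viral preparation exists.

Within the ITRs, the CAG promoter (annotated as CBA promoter, with chicken β-actin promoter and chimeric intron elements) drives a single fusion open reading frame. An N-terminal signal peptide, listed in the catalogue as an Ig-kappa leader, directs the protein into the secretory pathway. The sensor itself consists of a binding domain labelled X513 OpuB, split into two segments with circularly permuted superfolder GFP inserted between them via short linkers, so that ligand binding is expected to change fluorescence. Downstream are neuroligin extracellular, predicted transmembrane and intracellular segments that anchor the sensor on the cell surface. The catalogue calls this tag full-length neuroligin, whereas the annotated segments span only a portion around the transmembrane region. A WPRE and an SV40 polyadenylation signal follow to enhance expression and terminate the transcript.

The depositor's map is 7,410 bp, while the repository's sequencing assembly is 6,782 nt and contains only fragmentary ITRs. The repository states that both ITRs could not be verified and that the functional impact is unknown.
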