LOCUS       Exported 7410 bp ds-DNA circular SYN 06-JUN-2019
DEFINITION  .
ACCESSION   .
VERSION     .
KEYWORDS    .
SOURCE      synthetic DNA construct
  ORGANISM  synthetic DNA construct
REFERENCE   1 (bases 1 to 7410)
  AUTHORS   .
  TITLE     Direct Submission
  JOURNAL   Exported Thursday, Jun 6, 2019 from SnapGene Viewer 4.3.8
            https://www.snapgene.com
COMMENT     Ligation of : pAAV-CAG-YMAT-Nlgn.xdna [5837 nt] : (BamHI[3114] /
            EcoRI[1545]) to PCR(pMinDisEnhancedExport-X513-L121G4-new) [Backup
            2018-11-27 15_13_31_3:13 PM] [1567 nt] : (EcoRI[6] / BamHI[1577])
FEATURES             Location/Qualifiers
     source          1..7410
                     /organism="synthetic DNA construct"
                     /mol_type="other DNA"
     protein_bind    107..128
                     /label=CAP binding activates transcription in the pres...
                     /note="note=""E. coli catabolite activator protein"" -
                     note=""CAP binding activates transcription in the presence
                     - of cAMP."" - 107..128"
                     /note="color: #c0c0c0; direction: RIGHT"
     promoter        143..173
                     /label=promoter for the E. coli lac operon_lac promote...
                     /note="note=""lac promoter"" - note=""promoter for the E.
                     coli lac operon"" - 143..173"
                     /note="color: #c0c0c0; direction: RIGHT"
     protein_bind    181..197
                     /label=The lac repressor binds to the lac operator to ...
                     /note="note=""lac repressor encoded by lacI"" - note=""The
                     lac repressor binds to the lac operator to - inhibit
                     transcription in E. coli. This inhibition can be - relieved
                     by adding lactose or -
                     isopropyl-beta-D-thiogalactopyranoside (IPTG)."" -
                     181..197"
                     /note="color: #c0c0c0; direction: RIGHT"
     misc_feature    259..426
                     /label=ITR_misc_feature
                     /note="note=""ITR"" - 259..426"
                     /note="color: #80ffff; direction: RIGHT"
     promoter        451..1385
                     /label=CBA promoter_promoter
                     /note="note=""CBA promoter"" - 451..1385"
                     /note="color: #c0c0c0; direction: RIGHT"
     misc_feature    1256..1278
                     /label=pCAG-N 0.03
                     /note="color: #9b43df; direction: RIGHT"
     misc_feature    1401..1538
                     /label=Signal peptide
                     /note="color: #529cff; direction: RIGHT"
     misc_feature    1551..1775
                     /label=X513OpuB 30-106
                     /note="note=""X513OpuB 30-106"" - 805..1029"
                     /note="color: #dc143c; direction: RIGHT"
     misc_feature    1776..1787
                     /label=Linker (N)
                     /note="color: #0378ff; direction: RIGHT"
     misc_feature    1788..2510
                     /label=cpsfGFP
                     /note="color: #5fff45; direction: RIGHT"
     misc_feature    2511..2519
                     /label=Linker (C)
                     /note="color: #0378ff; direction: RIGHT"
     misc_feature    2520..3113
                     /label=X513OpuB 107-305
                     /note="note=""X513OpuB 107-305"" - 1774..2367"
                     /note="color: #dc143c; direction: RIGHT"
     misc_feature    3120..3332
                     /label=neuroligin extracellular
                     /note="color: #84a4c0; direction: RIGHT"
     misc_feature    3333..3392
                     /label=transmembrane predicted
                     /note="color: #84a4c0; direction: RIGHT"
     CDS             complement(3387..3398)
                     /label=FactorXa site
                     /note="color: #c0c0c0; direction: LEFT"
     misc_feature    3393..3773
                     /label=neuroligin intracellular
                     /note="color: #84a4c0; direction: RIGHT"
     misc_feature    3774..3791
                     /label=Linker stop
                     /note="color: #84a4c0; direction: RIGHT"
     misc_feature    3804..4392
                     /label=WPRE_misc_feature
                     /note="note=""WPRE"" - 2764..3352"
                     /note="color: #c0c0c0; direction: RIGHT"
     misc_feature    3940..3959
                     /label=pCAG-C 0.02
                     /note="color: #9b43df; direction: RIGHT"
     CDS             complement(4275..4286)
                     /label=Factor Xa site_Factor Xa recognition and cleava...
                     /note="codon_start=1 - note=""Factor Xa recognition and
                     cleavage site"" - note=""Factor Xa site"" -
                     translation=""IEGR"" - complement(3235..3246)"
                     /note="color: #c0c0c0; direction: LEFT"
     misc_feature    4420..4652
                     /label=SV40_misc_feature
                     /note="note=""SV40"" - 3380..3612"
                     /note="color: #c0c0c0; direction: RIGHT"
     misc_feature    complement(4680..4847)
                     /label=ITR_misc_feature
                     /note="note=""ITR"" - 3640..3807"
                     /note="color: #6ef8ff; direction: LEFT"
     rep_origin      5024..5479
                     /direction=RIGHT
                     /label=f1 bacteriophage origin of replication; arrow _...
                     /note="direction=RIGHT - note=""RIGHT"" - note=""f1
                     bacteriophage origin of replication; arrow - indicates
                     direction of (+) strand synthesis"" - 3984..4439"
                     /note="color: #c0c0c0"
     promoter        5505..5609
                     /label=AmpR promoter_bla_promoter
                     /note="note=""bla"" - note=""AmpR promoter"" - 4465..4569"
                     /note="color: #c0c0c0; direction: RIGHT"
     CDS             5610..6470
                     /label=confers resistance to ampicillin, carbenicillin...
                     /note="codon_start=1 - note=""bla"" - note=""confers
                     resistance to ampicillin, carbenicillin, and - related
                     antibiotics"" -
                     translation=""MSIQHFRVALIPFFAAFCLPVFAHPETLVKVKDAEDQLGARVGYI
                     -
                     ELDLNSGKILESFRPEERFPMMSTFKVLLCGAVLSRIDAGQEQLGRRIHYSQNDLVEYS
                     - PVTEKHLTDGMTVRELCSA"
                     /note="color: #c0c0c0; direction: RIGHT"
     rep_origin      6641..7229
                     /direction=RIGHT
                     /label=high-copy-number ColE1/pMB1/pBR322/pUC origin o...
                     /note="direction=RIGHT - note=""RIGHT"" -
                     note=""high-copy-number ColE1/pMB1/pBR322/pUC origin of -
                     replication"" - 5601..6189"
                     /note="color: #c0c0c0"
ORIGIN
        1 agcgcccaat acgcaaaccg cctctccccg cgcgttggcc gattcattaa tgcagctggc
       61 acgacaggtt tcccgactgg aaagcgggca gtgagcgcaa cgcaattaat gtgagttagc
      121 tcactcatta ggcaccccag gctttacact ttatgcttcc ggctcgtatg ttgtgtggaa
      181 ttgtgagcgg ataacaattt cacacaggaa acagctatga ccatgattac gccagattta
      241 attaaggcct taattaggct gcgcgctcgc tcgctcactg aggccgcccg ggcaaagccc
      301 gggcgtcggg cgacctttgg tcgcccggcc tcagtgagcg agcgagcgcg cagagaggga
      361 gtggccaact ccatcactag gggttccttg tagttaatga ttaacccgcc atgctactta
      421 tctacgtagc catgctctag gaagagtacc attgacgtca ataatgacgt atgttcccat
      481 agtaacgcca atagggactt tccattgacg tcaatgggtg gagtatttac ggtaaactgc
      541 ccacttggca gtacatcaag tgtatcatat gccaagtacg ccccctattg acgtcaatga
      601 cggtaaatgg cccgcctggc attatgccca gtacatgacc ttatgggact ttcctacttg
      661 gcagtacatc tacgtattag tcatcgctat taccatggtc gaggtgagcc ccacgttctg
      721 cttcactctc cccatctccc ccccctcccc acccccaatt ttgtatttat ttatttttta
      781 attattttgt gcagcgatgg gggcgggggg gggggggggg cgcgcgccag gcggggcggg
      841 gcggggcgag gggcggggcg gggcgaggcg gagaggtgcg gcggcagcca atcagagcgg
      901 cgcgctccga aagtttcctt ttatggcgag gcggcggcgg cggcggccct ataaaaagcg
      961 aagcgcgcgg cgggcgggag tcgctgcgac gctgccttcg ccccgtgccc cgctccgccg
     1021 ccgcctcgcg ccgcccgccc cggctctgac tgaccgcgtt actcccacag gtgagcgggc
     1081 gggacggccc ttctcctccg ggctgtaatt agcgcttggt ttaatgacgg cttgtttctt
     1141 ttctgtggct gcgtgaaagc cttgaggggc tccgggaggg ccctttgtgc ggggggagcg
     1201 gctcggggct gtccgcgggg ggacggctgc cttcgggggg gacggggcag ggcggggttc
     1261 ggcttctggc gtgtgaccgg cggctctaga gcctctgcta accatgttca tgccttcttc
     1321 tttttcctac agctcctggg caacgtgctg gttattgtgc tgtctcatca ttttggcaaa
     1381 gaattggatc tgccgccacc atggcacttc ctagatgtat gtggcctaat tatgtatggc
     1441 gagctatgat ggcctgcgtg gtgcaccgag ggagtggcgc cccacttaca ctctgcctgt
     1501 tgggttgcct cctccagact ttccacgttc tttcacagaa gctggaattc gcgaacgaca
     1561 ccgtagttgt gggctcgatt aaccatacag aacagattat cgtcgcaaac atgttggcag
     1621 agatgattga ggcgcataca gaccttaagg tggttcgcaa actgaacctt ggcggggtta
     1681 acgttaactt tgaagccatt aaacgcggag gtgcgaataa tggtattgac atttacctgg
     1741 agtacgttgg gtatggtctt gtggatattc tggggtaccc ggagccgaac gtctatatca
     1801 tcgccgacaa gcagaagaac ggcatcaagg cgaacttcaa gatccgctac aacgtggagg
     1861 acggcagcgt gcagctcgcc gaccactacc agcagaacac ccccatcggc gacggccctg
     1921 tgctgctgcc tgacaaccac tacctgagca cccagtccgt gctgagcaaa gaccccaacg
     1981 agaagcgcga tcacatggtc ctgctggagt tcgtgaccgc cgccgggatc actctcggca
     2041 tggacgagct gtacaagggc ggtaccggag ggagcatgag caagggcgag gagctgttca
     2101 ccggggtggt gcccatcctg gtcgagctgg acggcggcgt aaacggccac aagttcagcg
     2161 tgcgcggcga gggcgagggc gatgccacca acggcaagct gaccctgaag ttcatctgca
     2221 ccaccggcaa gctgcccgtg ccctggccca ccctcgtgac caccctgacc tacggcgtgc
     2281 agtgcttcag ccgctacccc gaccacatga agcagcacga cttcttcaag tccgccatgc
     2341 ccgaaggcta cgtccaggag cgcaccatca gcttcaagga cgacggcacc tacaagaccc
     2401 gcgccgaggt gaagttcgag ggcgacaccc tggtgaaccg catcgagctg aagggcatcg
     2461 acttcaagga ggacggcaac atcctggggc acaagctgga gtacaacttt ccgccgcccg
     2521 gtgctactga tccagaaggt gcatacgaaa ccgtgaagaa ggagtacaaa cgtaaatgga
     2581 atattgtatg gctcaaacca ctgggattca acgcttcgta tgtgcttgcg gttaaagacg
     2641 aactggcgaa acagtataac cttaaaacct tcagtgactt agcgaaaatc tcggataagc
     2701 tgattctggg tgcaaacatg atgtttttag aaaatcccga tggttaccca ggcctgcaaa
     2761 aactgtacaa tttcaaattc aagcacacca aaagcatgga cgctggtatt ccgtataccg
     2821 ccattgataa taacgaagtt caggtaattg atgccactgc cactgatggc ttgctggtga
     2881 gccacaaatt aaaaattctg gaggatgata aagcgttctt cccgccgtat tatgctgccc
     2941 ccatcatccg tcaggatgtc ttagataagc atcctgaact gaaggacgtg ctgaacaaac
     3001 tcgcgaatca aatttcactg gaagaaatgc agaaactgaa ttacaagcgt gacggtgagg
     3061 gtcaggaccc agcgaaagta gctaaggagt ttttgaaaga gaaaggttta attggatcca
     3121 cgctcgagct ggtgccccac ttgcataacc tcaatgacat cagccaatac acaagtacaa
     3181 ccaccaaggt cccaagcact gacatcaccc ttcgaccaac tcggaaaaac tcaacccctg
     3241 tgaccagcgc atttccaacc gctaagcaag acgaccccaa acaacagcct agtccattta
     3301 gcgtagacca aagggactac agcacagagc tgtccgtgac catagctgta ggagcttccc
     3361 tgcttttcct gaacattctg gctttcgcgg ccctctatta caagaaggac aaaaggcgcc
     3421 acgacgtaca taggagatgt agtccgcaac gaactacaac caatgatctt acgcacgcac
     3481 ctgaggagga gatcatgagt cttcagatga aacacacaga cctggaccac gagtgtgaat
     3541 ccatccatcc ccatgaggtg gtgctgagga cagcatgccc tccggactat accctggcaa
     3601 tgcgccgaag cccagacgac attcccctga tgacacccaa taccataacc atgattccca
     3661 acactattcc aggaatccag cctctccaca ctttcaacac attcactggt ggacagaata
     3721 atactctccc tcatccgcat ccacaccccc actcccacag cacaacacgg gtgggtggca
     3781 gcggtggcta aaagcttatc gataatcaac ctctggatta caaaatttgt gaaagattga
     3841 ctggtattct taactatgtt gctcctttta cgctatgtgg atacgctgct ttaatgcctt
     3901 tgtatcatgc tattgcttcc cgtatggctt tcattttctc ctccttgtat aaatcctggt
     3961 tgctgtctct ttatgaggag ttgtggcccg ttgtcaggca acgtggcgtg gtgtgcactg
     4021 tgtttgctga cgcaaccccc actggttggg gcattgccac cacctgtcag ctcctttccg
     4081 ggactttcgc tttccccctc cctattgcca cggcggaact catcgccgcc tgccttgccc
     4141 gctgctggac aggggctcgg ctgttgggca ctgacaattc cgtggtgttg tcggggaaat
     4201 catcgtcctt tccttggctg ctcgcctgtg ttgccacctg gattctgcgc gggacgtcct
     4261 tctgctacgt cccttcggcc ctcaatccag cggaccttcc ttcccgcggc ctgctgccgg
     4321 ctctgcggcc tcttccgcgt cttcgccttc gccctcagac gagtcggatc tccctttggg
     4381 ccgcctcccc gcatcgatac cgtcgacccg ggcggccgct tcgagcagac atgataagat
     4441 acattgatga gtttggacaa accacaacta gaatgcagtg aaaaaaatgc tttatttgtg
     4501 aaatttgtga tgctattgct ttatttgtaa ccattataag ctgcaataaa caagttaaca
     4561 acaacaattg cattcatttt atgtttcagg ttcaggggga gatgtgggag gttttttaaa
     4621 gcaagtaaaa cctctacaaa tgtggtaaaa tcgataagga tcttcctaga gcatggctac
     4681 gtagataagt agcatggcgg gttaatcatt aactacaagg aacccctagt gatggagttg
     4741 gccactccct ctctgcgcgc tcgctcgctc actgaggccg ggcgaccaaa ggtcgcccga
     4801 cgcccgggct ttgcccgggc ggcctcagtg agcgagcgag cgcgcagcct taattaacct
     4861 aattcactgg ccgtcgtttt acaacgtcgt gactgggaaa accctggcgt tacccaactt
     4921 aatcgccttg cagcacatcc ccctttcgcc agctggcgta atagcgaaga ggcccgcacc
     4981 gatcgccctt cccaacagtt gcgcagcctg aatggcgaat gggnnnnnnn nnnnnnnnnn
     5041 nnnnnnnnnn nnnnnnnnnn nnnnnnnnnn nnnnnnnnnn nnnnnnnnnn nnnnnnnnnn
     5101 nnnnnnnnnn nnnnnnnnnn nnnnnnnnnn nnnnnnnnnn nnnnnnncnn nnnnnnnnnn
     5161 nnnnnnnnnn nnnnnnnnnn nnnnnnnnnn nnnnnnnnnn nnnnnnnnnn nnnnnnnnnn
     5221 nnnnnnnnnn nnnnnnnnna nnnnnnnnnn nnnnnnnnnn nnnnnnnnnn nnnnnnnnnn
     5281 nnnnnnnnnc ctttgacgtt ggagtccacg ttctttaata gtggactctt gttccaaact
     5341 ggaacaacac tcaaccctat ctcggtctat tcttttgatt tataagggat tttgccgatt
     5401 tcggcctatt ggttaaaaaa tgagctgatt taacaaaaat ttaacgcgaa ttttaacaaa
     5461 atattaacgc ttacaattta ggtggcactt ttcggggaaa tgtgcgcgga acccctattt
     5521 gtttattttt ctaaatacat tcaaatatgt atccgctcat gagacaataa ccctgataaa
     5581 tgcttcaata atattgaaaa aggaagagta tgagtattca acatttccgt gtcgccctta
     5641 ttcccttttt tgcggcattt tgccttcctg tttttgctca cccagaaacg ctggtgaaag
     5701 taaaagatgc tgaagatcag ttgggtgcac gagtgggtta catcgaactg gatctcaaca
     5761 gcggtaagat ccttgagagt tttcgccccg aagaacgttt tccaatgatg agcactttta
     5821 aagttctgct atgtggcgcg gtattatccc gtattgacgc cgggcaagag caactcggtc
     5881 gccgcataca ctattctcag aatgacttgg ttgagtactc accagtcaca gaaaagcatc
     5941 ttacggatgg catgacagta agagaattat gcagtgctgc cataaccatg agtgataaca
     6001 ctgcggccaa cttacttctg acaacgatcg gaggaccgaa ggagctaacc gcttttttgc
     6061 acaacatggg ggatcatgta actcgccttg atcgttggga accggagctg aatgaagcca
     6121 taccaaacga cgagcgtgac accacgatgc ctgtagcaat ggcaacaacg ttgcgcaaac
     6181 tattaactgg cgaactactt actctagctt cccggcaaca attaatagac tggatggagg
     6241 cggataaagt tgcaggacca cttctgcgct cggcccttcc ggctggctgg tttattgctg
     6301 ataaatctgg agccggtgag cgtgggtctc gcggtatcat tgcagcactg gggccagatg
     6361 gtaagccctc ccgtatcgta gttatctaca cgacggggag tcaggcaact atggatgaac
     6421 gaaatagaca gatcgctgag ataggtgcct cactgattaa gcattggtaa ctgtcagacc
     6481 aagtttactc atatatactt tagattgatt taaaacttca tttttaattt aaaaggatct
     6541 aggtgaagat cctttttgat aatctcatga ccaaaatccc ttaacgtgag ttttcgttcc
     6601 actgagcgtc agaccccgta gaaaagatca aaggatcttc ttgagatcct ttttttctgc
     6661 gcgtaatctg ctgcttgcaa acaaaaaaac caccgctacc agcggtggtt tgtttgccgg
     6721 atcaagagct accaactctt tttccgaagg taactggctt cagcagagcg cagataccaa
     6781 atactgttct tctagtgtag ccgtagttag gccaccactt caagaactct gtagcaccgc
     6841 ctacatacct cgctctgcta atcctgttac cagtggctgc tgccagtggc gataagtcgt
     6901 gtcttaccgg gttggactca agacgatagt taccggataa ggcgcagcgg tcgggctgaa
     6961 cggggggttc gtgcacacag cccagcttgg agcgaacgac ctacaccgaa ctgagatacc
     7021 tacagcgtga gctatgagaa agcgccacgc ttcccgaagg gagaaaggcg gacaggtatc
     7081 cggtaagcgg cagggtcgga acaggagagc gcacgaggga gcttccaggg ggaaacgcct
     7141 ggtatcttta tagtcctgtc gggtttcgcc acctctgact tgagcgtcga tttttgtgat
     7201 gctcgtcagg ggggcggagc ctatggaaaa acgccagcaa cgcggccttt ttacggttcc
     7261 tggccttttg ctggcctttt gctcacatgt tctttcctgc gttatcccct gattctgtgg
     7321 ataaccgtat taccgccttt gagtgagctg ataccgctcg ccgcagccga acgaccgagc
     7381 gcagcgagtc agtgagcgag gaagcggaag
//
