Features (pLannotate 1.2.2; 19 found; start..end, strand, type, name):
      1..278     +  promoter       chicken β-actin promoter: No description available
    279..414     +  intron         hybrid intron (fragment): hybrid between chicken β-actin (CBA) and minute virus of mice (MMV) introns (Gray et al., 2011)
    503..633     +  intron         chimeric intron (fragment): chimera between introns from chicken β-actin and rabbit β-globin
    702..848     +  CDS            NLGN1 (fragment): NLGN1_HUMAN - Also known as KIAA1070. Experimental evidence at protein level: Swiss-Prot protein existence level 1. Cell surface protein involved in cell-cell-interactions via its interactions with neurexin family members. Plays a role in synapse function and synaptic signal transmission, and probably mediates its effects by recruiting and clustering other synaptic proteins. May promote the initial formation of synapses, but is not essential for this. In vitro, triggers the de novo formation of presynaptic structures. May be involved in specification of excitatory synapses. Required to maintai
   1089..1808    +  CDS            cEGFP: cEGFP is a basic (constitutively fluorescent) green fluorescent protein published in 2008, derived from Aequorea victoria.
   2466..3074    +  CDS            NLGN4X: NLGNX_MACMU - Also known as NLGN4. Experimental evidence at transcript level: Swiss-Prot protein existence level 2. Putative neuronal cell surface protein involved in cell-cell- interactions. From Macaca mulatta (Rhesus macaque).
   3105..3693    +  misc_feature   WPRE: woodchuck hepatitis virus posttranscriptional regulatory element
   3736..3857    -  polyA_signal   SV40 poly(A) signal: SV40 polyadenylation signal
   3880..3948    -  CDS            large T antigen (fragment): large T antigen from SV40 (simian virus 40)
   4019..4081    +  repeat_region  AAV2 ITR (fragment): inverted terminal repeat of adeno-associated virus serotype 2 inverted
   4099..4126    -  repeat_region  AAV2 ITR (fragment): inverted terminal repeat of adeno-associated virus serotype 2 inverted
   4124..4180    -  CDS            lacI (fragment): lac repressor; lacI; The lac repressor binds to the lac operator to inhibit transcription in E. coli. This inhibition can be relieved by adding lactose or isopropyl-β-D-thiogalactopyranoside (IPTG).
   4363..4951    -  rep_origin     ori: high-copy-number ColE1/pMB1/pBR322/pUC origin of replication
   5122..5982    -  CDS            AmpR: β-lactamase; bla; confers resistance to ampicillin, carbenicillin, and related antibiotics
   5983..6087    -  promoter       AmpR promoter: bla
   6140..6568    -  rep_origin     f1 ori (sequence partly withheld): f1 bacteriophage origin of replication; arrow indicates direction of (+) strand synthesis
   6573..6642    -  CDS            lacZα (fragment): LacZα fragment of β-galactosidase; lacZ fragment
   6637..6722    -  repeat_region  AAV2 ITR (fragment): inverted terminal repeat of adeno-associated virus serotype 2 inverted
   6743..6781    +  enhancer       CMV enhancer (fragment): human cytomegalovirus immediate early enhancer; contains an 18-bp deletion relative to the standard CMV enhancer
>Addgene plasmid #128485 | pAAV-CAG-iSeroSnFR-Nlgn | addgene full sequence | sequence record 260414 | Addgene NGS Result
TCGAGGTGAGCCCCACGTTCTGCTTCACTCTCCCCATCTCCCCCCCCTCCCCACCCCCAATTTTGTATTT
ATTTATTTTTTAATTATTTTGTGCAGCGATGGGGGCGGGGGGGGGGGGGGGGCGCGCGCCGGGGGGGGGG
GGGGGGGGGGGGGGGSGGGGSGGGGSGAGGCGGAGAGGTGCGGCGGCAGCCAATCAGAGCGGCGCGCTCC
GAAAGTTTCCTTTTATGGCGAGGCGGCGGCGGCGGCGGCCCTATAAAAAGCGAAGCGCGCGGCGGGCGGG
AGTCGCTGCGCGCTGCCTTCGCCCCGTGCCCCGCTCCGCCGCCGCCTCGCGCCGCCCGCCCCGGCTCTGA
CTGACCGCGTTACTCCCACAGGTGAGCGGGCGGGACGGCCCTTCTCCTCCGGGCTGTAATTAGCGCTTGG
TTTAATGACGGCTTGTTTCTTTTCTGTGGCTGCGTGAAAGCCTTGAGGGGCTCCGGGAGGGCCCTTTGTG
CGGGGGGAGCGGCTCGGGGCTGTCCGCGGGGGGACGGCTGCCTTCGGGGGGGACGGGGCAGGGCGGGGTT
CGGCTTCTGGCGTGTGACCGGCGGCTCTAGAGCCTCTGCTAACCATGTTCATGCCTTCTTCTTTTTCCTA
CAGCTCCTGGGCAACGTGCTGGTTATTGTGCTGTCTCATCATTTTGGCAAAGAATTGGATCTGCCGCCAC
CATGGCACTTCCTAGATGTATGTGGCCTAATTATGTATGGCGAGCTATGATGGCCTGCGTGGTGCACCGA
GGGAGTGGCGCCCCACTTACACTCTGCCTGTTGGGTTGCCTCCTCCAGACTTTCCACGTTCTTTCACAGA
AGCTGGAATTCGCGAACGACACCGTAGTTGTGGGCTCGATTAACCATACAGAACAGATTATCGTCGCAAA
CATGTTGGCAGAGATGATTGAGGCGCATACAGACCTTAAGGTGGTTCGCAAACTGAACCTTGGCGGGGTT
AACGTTAACTTTGAAGCCATTAAACGCGGAGGTGCGAATAATGGTATTGACATTTACCTGGAGTACGTTG
GGTATGGTCTTGTGGATATTCTGGGGTACCCGGAGCCGAACGTCTATATCATCGCCGACAAGCAGAAGAA
CGGCATCAAGGCGAACTTCAAGATCCGCTACAACGTGGAGGACGGCAGCGTGCAGCTCGCCGACCACTAC
CAGCAGAACACCCCCATCGGCGACGGCCCTGTGCTGCTGCCTGACAACCACTACCTGAGCACCCAGTCCG
TGCTGAGCAAAGACCCCAACGAGAAGCGCGATCACATGGTCCTGCTGGAGTTCGTGACCGCCGCCGGGAT
CACTCTCGGCATGGACGAGCTGTACAAGGGCGGTACCGGAGGGAGCATGAGCAAGGGCGAGGAGCTGTTC
ACCGGGGTGGTGCCCATCCTGGTCGAGCTGGACGGCGGCGTAAACGGCCACAAGTTCAGCGTGCGCGGCG
AGGGCGAGGGCGATGCCACCAACGGCAAGCTGACCCTGAAGTTCATCTGCACCACCGGCAAGCTGCCCGT
GCCCTGGCCCACCCTCGTGACCACCCTGACCTACGGCGTGCAGTGCTTCAGCCGCTACCCCGACCACATG
AAGCAGCACGACTTCTTCAAGTCCGCCATGCCCGAAGGCTACGTCCAGGAGCGCACCATCAGCTTCAAGG
ACGACGGCACCTACAAGACCCGCGCCGAGGTGAAGTTCGAGGGCGACACCCTGGTGAACCGCATCGAGCT
GAAGGGCATCGACTTCAAGGAGGACGGCAACATCCTGGGGCACAAGCTGGAGTACAACTTTCCGCCGCCC
GGTGCTACTGATCCAGAAGGTGCATACGAAACCGTGAAGAAGGAGTACAAACGTAAATGGAATATTGTAT
GGCTCAAACCACTGGGATTCAACGCTTCGTATGTGCTTGCGGTTAAAGACGAACTGGCGAAACAGTATAA
CCTTAAAACCTTCAGTGACTTAGCGAAAATCTCGGATAAGCTGATTCTGGGTGCAAACATGATGTTTTTA
GAAAATCCCGATGGTTACCCAGGCCTGCAAAAACTGTACAATTTCAAATTCAAGCACACCAAAAGCATGG
ACGCTGGTATTCCGTATACCGCCATTGATAATAACGAAGTTCAGGTAATTGATGCCACTGCCACTGATGG
CTTGCTGGTGAGCCACAAATTAAAAATTCTGGAGGATGATAAAGCGTTCTTCCCGCCGTATTATGCTGCC
CCCATCATCCGTCAGGATGTCTTAGATAAGCATCCTGAACTGAAGGACGTGCTGAACAAACTCGCGAATC
AAATTTCACTGGAAGAAATGCAGAAACTGAATTACAAGCGTGACGGTGAGGGTCAGGACCCAGCGAAAGT
AGCTAAGGAGTTTTTGAAAGAGAAAGGTTTAATTGGATCCACGCTCGAGCTGGTGCCCCACTTGCATAAC
CTCAATGACATCAGCCAATACACAAGTACAACCACCAAGGTCCCAAGCACTGACATCACCCTTCGACCAA
CTCGGAAAAACTCAACCCCTGTGACCAGCGCATTTCCAACCGCTAAGCAAGACGACCCCAAACAACAGCC
TAGTCCATTTAGCGTAGACCAAAGGGACTACAGCACAGAGCTGTCCGTGACCATAGCTGTAGGAGCTTCC
CTGCTTTTCCTGAACATTCTGGCTTTCGCGGCCCTCTATTACAAGAAGGACAAAAGGCGCCACGACGTAC
ATAGGAGATGTAGTCCGCAACGAACTACAACCAATGATCTTACGCACGCACCTGAGGAGGAGATCATGAG
TCTTCAGATGAAACACACAGACCTGGACCACGAGTGTGAATCCATCCATCCCCATGAGGTGGTGCTGAGG
ACAGCATGCCCTCCGGACTATACCCTGGCAATGCGCCGAAGCCCAGACGACATTCCCCTGATGACACCCA
ATACCATAACCATGATTCCCAACACTATTCCAGGAATCCAGCCTCTCCACACTTTCAACACATTCACTGG
TGGACAGAATAATACTCTCCCTCATCCGCATCCACACCCCCACTCCCACAGCACAACACGGGTGGGTGGC
AGCGGTGGCTAAAAGCTTATCGATAATCAACCTCTGGATTACAAAATTTGTGAAAGATTGACTGGTATTC
TTAACTATGTTGCTCCTTTTACGCTATGTGGATACGCTGCTTTAATGCCTTTGTATCATGCTATTGCTTC
CCGTATGGCTTTCATTTTCTCCTCCTTGTATAAATCCTGGTTGCTGTCTCTTTATGAGGAGTTGTGGCCC
GTTGTCAGGCAACGTGGCGTGGTGTGCACTGTGTTTGCTGACGCAACCCCCACTGGTTGGGGCATTGCCA
CCACCTGTCAGCTCCTTTCCGGGACTTTCGCTTTCCCCCTCCCTATTGCCACGGCGGAACTCATCGCCGC
CTGCCTTGCCCGCTGCTGGACAGGGGCTCGGCTGTTGGGCACTGACAATTCCGTGGTGTTGTCGGGGAAA
TCATCGTCCTTTCCTTGGCTGCTCGCCTGTGTTGCCACCTGGATTCTGCGCGGGACGTCCTTCTGCTACG
TCCCTTCGGCCCTCAATCCAGCGGACCTTCCTTCCCGCGGCCTGCTGCCGGCTCTGCGGCCTCTTCCGCG
TCTTCGCCTTCGCCCTCAGACGAGTCGGATCTCCCTTTGGGCCGCCTCCCCGCATCGATACCGTCGACCC
GGGCGGCCGCTTCGAGCAGACATGATAAGATACATTGATGAGTTTGGACAAACCACAACTAGAATGCAGT
GAAAAAAATGCTTTATTTGTGAAATTTGTGATGCTATTGCTTTATTTGTAACCATTATAAGCTGCAATAA
ACAAGTTAACAACAACAATTGCATTCATTTTATGTTTCAGGTTCAGGGGGAGATGTGGGAGGTTTTTTAA
AGCAAGTAAAACCTCTACAAATGTGGTAAAATCGATAAGGATCTTCCTAGAGCATGGCTACGTAGATAAG
TAGCATGGCGGGTTAATCATTAACTACAAGGAACCCCTAGTGATGGAGTTGGCCACTCCCTCTCTGCGCG
CTCGCTCGCTCACTGAGGCCGCCCGGGCTTTGCCCGGGCGGCCTCAGTGAGCGAGCGAGCGCGCAGCTGC
ATTAATGAATCGGCCAACGCGCGGGGAGAGGCGGTTTGCGTATTGGGCGCTCTTCCGCTTCCTCGCTCAC
TGACTCGCTGCGCTCGGTCGTTCGGCTGCGGCGAGCGGTATCAGCTCACTCAAAGGCGGTAATACGGTTA
TCCACAGAATCAGGGGATAACGCAGGAAAGAACATGTGAGCAAAAGGCCAGCAAAAGGCCAGGAACCGTA
AAAAGGCCGCGTTGCTGGCGTTTTTCCATAGGCTCCGCCCCCCTGACGAGCATCACAAAAATCGACGCTC
AAGTCAGAGGTGGCGAAACCCGACAGGACTATAAAGATACCAGGCGTTTCCCCCTGGAAGCTCCCTCGTG
CGCTCTCCTGTTCCGACCCTGCCGCTTACCGGATACCTGTCCGCCTTTCTCCCTTCGGGAAGCGTGGCGC
TTTCTCATAGCTCACGCTGTAGGTATCTCAGTTCGGTGTAGGTCGTTCGCTCCAAGCTGGGCTGTGTGCA
CGAACCCCCCGTTCAGCCCGACCGCTGCGCCTTATCCGGTAACTATCGTCTTGAGTCCAACCCGGTAAGA
CACGACTTATCGCCACTGGCAGCAGCCACTGGTAACAGGATTAGCAGAGCGAGGTATGTAGGCGGTGCTA
CAGAGTTCTTGAAGTGGTGGCCTAACTACGGCTACACTAGAAGAACAGTATTTGGTATCTGCGCTCTGCT
GAAGCCAGTTACCTTCGGAAAAAGAGTTGGTAGCTCTTGATCCGGCAAACAAACCACCGCTGGTAGCGGT
GGTTTTTTTGTTTGCAAGCAGCAGATTACGCGCAGAAAAAAAGGATCTCAAGAAGATCCTTTGATCTTTT
CTACGGGGTCTGACGCTCAGTGGAACGAAAACTCACGTTAAGGGATTTTGGTCATGAGATTATCAAAAAG
GATCTTCACCTAGATCCTTTTAAATTAAAAATGAAGTTTTAAATCAATCTAAAGTATATATGAGTAAACT
TGGTCTGACAGTTACCAATGCTTAATCAGTGAGGCACCTATCTCAGCGATCTGTCTATTTCGTTCATCCA
TAGTTGCCTGACTCCCCGTCGTGTAGATAACTACGATACGGGAGGGCTTACCATCTGGCCCCAGTGCTGC
AATGATACCGCGAGACCCACGCTCACCGGCTCCAGATTTATCAGCAATAAACCAGCCAGCCGGAAGGGCC
GAGCGCAGAAGTGGTCCTGCAACTTTATCCGCCTCCATCCAGTCTATTAATTGTTGCCGGGAAGCTAGAG
TAAGTAGTTCGCCAGTTAATAGTTTGCGCAACGTTGTTGCCATTGCTACAGGCATCGTGGTGTCACGCTC
GTCGTTTGGTATGGCTTCATTCAGCTCCGGTTCCCAACGATCAAGGCGAGTTACATGATCCCCCATGTTG
TGCAAAAAAGCGGTTAGCTCCTTCGGTCCTCCGATCGTTGTCAGAAGTAAGTTGGCCGCAGTGTTATCAC
TCATGGTTATGGCAGCACTGCATAATTCTCTTACTGTCATGCCATCCGTAAGATGCTTTTCTGTGACTGG
TGAGTACTCAACCAAGTCATTCTGAGAATAGTGTATGCGGCGACCGAGTTGCTCTTGCCCGGCGTCAATA
CGGGATAATACCGCGCCACATAGCAGAACTTTAAAAGTGCTCATCATTGGAAAACGTTCTTCGGGGCGAA
AACTCTCAAGGATCTTACCGCTGTTGAGATCCAGTTCGATGTAACCCACTCGTGCACCCAACTGATCTTC
AGCATCTTTTACTTTCACCAGCGTTTCTGGGTGAGCAAAAACAGGAAGGCAAAATGCCGCAAAAAAGGGA
ATAAGGGCGACACGGAAATGTTGAATACTCATACTCTTCCTTTTTCAATATTATTGAAGCATTTATCAGG
GTTATTGTCTCATGAGCGGATACATATTTGAATGTATTTAGAAAAATAAACAAATAGGGGTTCCGCGCAC
ATTTCCCCGAAAAGTGCCACCTAAATTGTAAGCGTTAATATTTTGTTAAAATTCGCGTTAAATTTTTGTT
AAATCAGCTCATTTTTTAACCAATAGGCCGAAATCGGCAAAATCCCTTATAAATCAAAAGAATAGACCGA
GATAGGGTTGAGTGTTGTTCCAGTTTGGAACAAGAGTCCACTATTAAAGAACGTGGACTCCAACGTCAAA
GG
[49 nt withheld, positions 6303-6351]
T
[91 nt withheld, positions 6353-6443]
G
[124 nt withheld, positions 6445-6568]
CCCATTCGCCATTCAGGCTGCGCAACTGTTGGGAAGGGCGATCGGTGCGGGCCTCTTCGCTATTACGCCA
GCTGCGCGCTCGCTCGCTCACTGAGGCCGCCCGGGCAAAGCCCGGGCGTCGGGCGACCTTTGGTCGCCCG
GCCTCAGTGAGCGASCKWRYGSGMMKWKMSKRMKTGGCAGTACATCTACGTATTAGTCATCGCTATTACC
ATGG
